>Addgene plasmid #132707 | mEosEM-Lamin A | addgene full sequence | sequence record 259169 | Addgene NGS Result
GCGTTACATAACTTACGGTAAATGGCCCGCCTGGCTGACCGCCCAACGACCCCCGCCCATTGACGTCAAT
AATGACGTATGTTCCCATAGTAACGCCAATAGGGACTTTCCATTGACGTCAATGGGTGGAGTATTTACGG
TAAACTGCCCACTTGGCAGTACATCAAGTGTATCATATGCCAAGTACGCCCCCTATTGACGTCAATGACG
GTAAATGGCCCGCCTGGCATTATGCCCAGTACATGACCTTATGGGACTTTCCTACTTGGCAGTACATCTA
CGTATTAGTCATCGCTATTACCATGGTGATGCGGTTTTGGCAGTACATCAATGGGCGTGGATAGCGGTTT
GACTCACGGGGATTTCCAAGTCTCCACCCCATTGACGTCAATGGGAGTTTGTTTTGGCACCAAAATCAAC
GGGACTTTCCAAAATGTCGTAACAACTCCGCCCCATTGACGCAAATGGGCGGTAGGCGTGTACGGTGGGA
GGTCTATATAAGCAGAGCTGGTTTAGTGAACCGTCAGATCCGCTAGCGCTACCGGTCGCCACCATGGTGA
GTGCGATTAAGCCAGACATGAGGATCAAACTCCGTATGGAAGGCAACGTAAACGGGCACCACTTTGTGAT
CGACGGAGAAGGTACAGGCAAGCCTTATGAGGGAAAACAGACCATGGATCTTGAAGTCAAAGAGGGCGGA
CCTCTGCCTTTTGCCTTTGATATCCTGACCACTGCATTCCATTACGGCAACAGGGTATTCGTGAAATATC
CAGACAACATACAAGACTATTTTAAGCAGTCGTTTCCTAAGGGGTATTCGTGGGAACGAAGCATGACTTT
CGAAGACGGGGGCATTTGCAATGCCAGAAACGACATAACAATGGAAGGGGACACTTTCTATAATAAAGTT
CGATTTTATGGTACCAACTTTCCCGCCAATGGTCCAGTTATGCAGAAGAAGACGCTGAAATGGGAGCCCT
CCACTGAGAAAATGTATGTGCGTGATGGAGTGCTGACGGGTGATATTGAGATGGCTTTGTTGCTTGAAGG
AGGTGCCCATTACCGATGTGACTTCAGAACTACTTACAAAGCTAAGGAGAAGGGTGTCAAGTTACCAGGC
GCCCACTTTGTGGACCACGCCATTGAGATTTTAAGCCATGACAAAGATTACAACAAGGTTAAGCTGTATG
AGCATGCTGTTGCTCATTCTGGATTGCCTGACAATGCCAGACGATCCGGCCGGACTCAGATCTCGAGCTC
AAGCTTCGAATTCATGGAGACCCCGTCCCAGCGGCGCGCCACCCGCAGCGGGGCGCAGGCCAGCTCCACT
CCGCTGTCGCCCACCCGCATCACCCGGCTGCAGGAGAAGGAGGACCTGCAGGAGCTCAATGATCGCTTGG
CGGTCTACATCGACCGTGTGCGCTCGCTGGAAACGGAGAACGCAGGGCTGCGCCTTCGCATCACCGAGTC
TGAAGAGGTGGTCAGCCGCGAGGTGTCCGGCATCAAGGCCGCCTACGAGGCCGAGCTCGGGGATGCCCGC
AAGACCCTTGACTCAGTAGCCAAGGAGCGCGCCCGCCTGCAGCTGGAGCTGAGCAAAGTGCGTGAGGAGT
TTAAGGAGCTGAAAGCGCGCAATACCAAGAAGGAGGGTGACCTGATAGCTGCTCAGGCTCGGCTGAAGGA
CCTGGAGGCTCTGCTGAACTCCAAGGAGGCCGCACTGAGCACTGCTCTCAGTGAGAAGCGCACGCTGGAG
GGCGAGCTGCATGATCTGCGGGGCCAGGTGGCCAAGCTTGAGGCAGCCCTAGGTGAGGCCAAGAAGCAAC
TTCAGGATGAGATGCTGCGGCGGGTGGATGCTGAGAACAGGCTGCAGACCATGAAGGAGGAACTGGACTT
CCAGAAGAACATCTACAGTGAGGAGCTGCGTGAGACCAAGCGCCGTCATGAGACCCGACTGGTGGAGATT
GACAATGGGAAGCAGCGTGAGTTTGAGAGCCGGCTGGCGGATGCGCTGCAGGAACTGCGGGCCCAGCATG
AGGACCAGGTGGAGCAGTATAAGAAGGAGCTGGAGAAGACTTATTCTGCCAAGCTGGACAATGCCAGGCA
GTCTGCTGAGAGGAACAGCAACCTGGTGGGGGCTGCCCACGAGGAGCTGCAGCAGTCGCGCATCCGCATC
GACAGCCTCTCTGCCCAGCTCAGCCAGCTCCAGAAGCAGCTGGCAGCCAAGGAGGCAAAGCTTCGAGACC
TGGAGGACTCACTGGCCCGTGAGCGGGACACCAGCCGGCGGCTGCTGGCGGAAAAGGAGCGGGAGATGGC
CGAGATGCGGGCAAGGATGCAGCAGCAGCTGGACGAGTACCAGGAGCTTCTGGACATCAAGCTGGCCCTG
GACATGGAGATCCACGCCTACCGCAAGCTCTTGGAGGGCGAGGAGGAGAGGCTACGCCTGTCCCCCAGCC
CTACCTCGCAGCGCAGCCGTGGCCGTGCTTCCTCTCACTCATCCCAGACACAGGGTGGGGGCAGCGTCAC
CAAAAAGCGCAAACTGGAGTCCACTGAGAGCCGCAGCAGCTTCTCACAGCACGCACGCACTAGCGGGCGC
GTGGCCGTGGAGGAGGTGGACGAGGAGGGCAAGTTTGTCCGGCTGCGCAACAAGTCCAATGAGGACCAGT
CCATGGGCAATTGGCAGATCAAGCGCCAGAATGGAGATGATCCCTTGCTGACTTACCGGTTCCCACCAAA
GTTCACCCTGAAGGCTGGGCAGGTGGTGACGATCTGGGCTGCAGGAGCTGGGGCCACCCACAGCCCCCCT
ACCGACCTGGTGTGGAAGGCACAGAACACCTGGGGCTGCGGGAACAGCCTGCGTACGGCTCTCATCAACT
CCACTGGGGAAGAAGTGGCCATGCGCAAGCTGGTGCGCTCAGTGACTGTGGTTGAGGACGACGAGGATGA
GGATGGAGATGACCTGCTCCATCACCACCACGGCTCCCACTGCAGCAGCTCGGGGGACCCCGCTGAGTAC
AACCTGCGCTCGCGCACCGTGCTGTGCGGGACCTGCGGGCAGCCTGCCGACAAGGCATCTGCCAGCGGCT
CAGGAGCCCAGGTGGGCGGACCCATCTCCTCTGGCTCTTCTGCCTCCAGTGTCACGGTCACTCGCAGCTA
CCGCAGTGTGGGGGGCAGTGGGGGTGGCAGCTTCGGGGACAATCTGGTCACCCGCTCCTACCTCCTGGGC
AACTCCAGCCCCCGAACCCAGAGCCCCCAGAACTGCAGCATCATGTAAGTCGACGGTACCGCGGGCCCGG
GATCCACCGGATCTAGATAACTGATCATAATCAGCCATACCACATTTGTAGAGGTTTTACTTGCTTTAAA
AAACCTCCCACACCTCCCCCTGAACCTGAAACATAAAATGAATGCAATTGTTGTTGTTAACTTGTTTATT
GCAGCTTATAATGGTTACAAATAAAGCAATAGCATCACAAATTTCACAAATAAAGCATTTTTTTCACTGC
ATTCTAGTTGTGGTTTGTCCAAACTCATCAATGTATCTTAACGCGTAAATTGTAAGCGTTAATATTTTGT
TAAAATTCGCGTTAAATTTTTGTTAAATCAGCTCATTTTTTAACCAATAGGCCGAAATCGGCAAAATCCC
TTATAAATCAAAAGAATAGACCGAGATAGGGT
[37 nt withheld, positions 3673-3709]
AAAGAACGTGGACTCCAACGTCAAAGG
[49 nt withheld, positions 3737-3785]
T
[91 nt withheld, positions 3787-3877]
G
[124 nt withheld, positions 3879-4002]
CAGGTGGCACTTTTCGGGGAAATGTGCGCGGAACCCCTATTTGTTTATTTTTCTAAATACATTCAAATAT
GTATCCGCTCATGAGACAATAACCCTGATAAATGCTTCAATAATATTGAAAAAGGAAGAGTCCTGAGGCG
GAAAGAACCAGCTGTGGAATGTGTGTCAGTTAGGGTGTGGAAAGTCCCCAGGCTCCCCAGCAGGCAGAAG
TATGCAAAGCATGCATCTCAATTAGTCAGCAACCAGGTGTGGAAAGTCCCCAGGCTCCCCAGCAGGCAGA
AGTATGCAAAGCATGCATCTCAATTAGTCAGCAACCATAGTCCCGCCCCTAACTCCGCCCATCCCGCCCC
TAACTCCGCCCAGTTCCGCCCATTCTCCGCCCCATGGCTGACTAATTTTTTTTATTTATGCAGAGGCCGA
GGCCGCCTCGGCCTCTGAGCTATTCCAGAAGTAGTGAGGAGGCTTTTTTGGAGGCCTAGGCTTTTGCAAA
GATCGATCAAGAGACAGGATGAGGATCGTTTCGCATGATTGAACAAGATGGATTGCACGCAGGTTCTCCG
GCCGCTTGGGTGGAGAGGCTATTCGGCTATGACTGGGCACAACAGACAATCGGCTGCTCTGATGCCGCCG
TGTTCCGGCTGTCAGCGCAGGGGCGCCCGGTTCTTTTTGTCAAGACCGACCTGTCCGGTGCCCTGAATGA
ACTGCAAGACGAGGCAGCGCGGCTATCGTGGCTGGCCACGACGGGCGTTCCTTGCGCAGCTGTGCTCGAC
GTTGTCACTGAAGCGGGAAGGGACTGGCTGCTATTGGGCGAAGTGCCGGGGCAGGATCTCCTGTCATCTC
ACCTTGCTCCTGCCGAGAAAGTATCCATCATGGCTGATGCAATGCGGCGGCTGCATACGCTTGATCCGGC
TACCTGCCCATTCGACCACCAAGCGAAACATCGCATCGAGCGAGCACGTACTCGGATGGAAGCCGGTCTT
GTCGATCAGGATGATCTGGACGAAGAGCATCAGGGGCTCGCGCCAGCCGAACTGTTCGCCAGGCTCAAGG
CGAGCATGCCCGACGGCGAGGATCTCGTCGTGACCCATGGCGATGCCTGCTTGCCGAATATCATGGTGGA
AAATGGCCGCTTTTCTGGATTCATCGACTGTGGCCGGCTGGGTGTGGCGGACCGCTATCAGGACATAGCG
TTGGCTACCCGTGATATTGCTGAAGAGCTTGGCGGCGAATGGGCTGACCGCTTCCTCGTGCTTTACGGTA
TCGCCGCTCCCGATTCGCAGCGCATCGCCTTCTATCGCCTTCTTGACGAGTTCTTCTGAGCGGGACTCTG
GGGTTCGAAATGACCGACCAAGCGACGCCCAACCTGCCATCACGAGATTTCGATTCCACCGCCGCCTTCT
ATGAAAGGTTGGGCTTCGGAATCGTTTTCCGGGACGCCGGCTGGATGATCCTCCAGCGCGGGGATCTCAT
GCTGGAGTTCTTCGCCCACCCTAGGGGGAGGCTAACTGAAACACGGAAGGAGACAATACCGGAAGGAACC
CGCGCTATGACGGCAATAAAAAGACAGAATAAAACGCACGGTGTTGGGTCGTTTGTTCATAAACGCGGGG
TTCGGTCCCAGGGCTGGCACTCTGTCGATACCCCACCGAGACCCCATTGGGGCCAATACGCCCGCGTTTC
TTCCTTTTCCCCACCCCACCCCCCAAGTTCGGGTGAAGGCCCAGGGCTCGCAGCCAACGTCGGGGCGGCA
GGCCCTGCCATAGCCTCAGGTTACTCATATATACTTTAGATTGATTTAAAACTTCATTTTTAATTTAAAA
GGATCTAGGTGAAGATCCTTTTTGATAATCTCATGACCAAAATCCCTTAACGTGAGTTTTCGTTCCACTG
AGCGTCAGACCCCGTAGAAAAGATCAAAGGATCTTCTTGAGATCCTTTTTTTCTGCGCGTAATCTGCTGC
TTGCAAACAAAAAAACCACCGCTACCAGCGGTGGTTTGTTTGCCGGATCAAGAGCTACCAACTCTTTTTC
CGAAGGTAACTGGCTTCAGCAGAGCGCAGATACCAAATACTGTTCTTCTAGTGTAGCCGTAGTTAGGCCA
CCACTTCAAGAACTCTGTAGCACCGCCTACATACCTCGCTCTGCTAATCCTGTTACCAGTGGCTGCTGCC
AGTGGCGATAAGTCGTGTCTTACCGGGTTGGACTCAAGACGATAGTTACCGGATAAGGCGCAGCGGTCGG
GCTGAACGGGGGGTTCGTGCACACAGCCCAGCTTGGAGCGAACGACCTACACCGAACTGAGATACCTACA
GCGTGAGCTATGAGAAAGCGCCACGCTTCCCGAAGGGAGAAAGGCGGACAGGTATCCGGTAAGCGGCAGG
GTCGGAACAGGAGAGCGCACGAGGGAGCTTCCAGGGGGAAACGCCTGGTATCTTTATAGTCCTGTCGGGT
TTCGCCACCTCTGACTTGAGCGTCGATTTTTGTGATGCTCGTCAGGGGGGCGGAGCCTATGGAAAAACGC
CAGCAACGCGGCCTTTTTACGGTTCCTGGCCTTTTGCTGGCCTTTTGCTCACATGTTCTTTCCTGCGTTA
TCCCCTGATTCTGTGGATAACCGTATTACCGCCATGCATTAGTTATTAATAGTAATCAATTACGGGGTCA
TTAGTTCATAGCCCATATATGGAGTTCC
Features (pLannotate 1.2.2; 17 found; start..end, strand, type, name):
      2..305     +  enhancer       CMV enhancer: human cytomegalovirus immediate early enhancer
    306..509     +  promoter       CMV promoter: human cytomegalovirus (CMV) immediate early promoter
    554..1235    +  CDS            mEos4b (fragment): fixation-resistant truly monomeric green-to-red photoswitchable fluorescent protein (Paez-Segala et al., 2015) derived from mEos2
   1240..1273    +  misc_feature   MCS (fragment): multiple cloning site
   1274..3265    +  CDS            LMNA: LMNA_HUMAN - Also known as LMN1. Experimental evidence at protein level: Swiss-Prot protein existence level 1. Prelamin-A/C can accelerate smooth muscle cell senescence. It acts to disrupt mitosis and induce DNA damage in vascular smooth muscle cells (VSMCs), leading to mitotic failure, genomic instability, and premature senescence. From Homo sapiens (Human).
   3268..3295    +  misc_feature   MCS (fragment): multiple cloning site
   3312..3396    +  CDS            large T antigen (fragment): large T antigen from SV40 (simian virus 40)
   3419..3540    +  polyA_signal   SV40 poly(A) signal: SV40 polyadenylation signal
   3574..4002    -  rep_origin     f1 ori (sequence partly withheld): f1 bacteriophage origin of replication; arrow indicates direction of (+) strand synthesis
   4029..4133    +  promoter       AmpR promoter: bla
   4135..4492    +  promoter       SV40 promoter: SV40 enhancer and early promoter
   4527..5321    +  CDS            NeoR/KanR: aminoglycoside phosphotransferase from Tn5; aph(3')-II (or nptII); confers resistance to neomycin, kanamycin, and G418 (Geneticin®)
   5342..5494    +  CDS            ble (fragment): BLE_KLEPN - Experimental evidence at protein level: Swiss-Prot protein existence level 1. Binding protein with a strong affinity to the bleomycin family of antibiotics. Binds to CL990; an antimitotic-antibiotic compound. From Klebsiella pneumoniae.
   5553..5600    +  polyA_signal   HSV TK poly(A) signal: herpes simplex virus thymidine kinase polyadenylation signal (Cole and Stacy, 1985)
   5691..5707    -  polyA_signal   bGH poly(A) signal (fragment): bovine growth hormone polyadenylation signal
   5929..6517    +  rep_origin     ori: high-copy-number ColE1/pMB1/pBR322/pUC origin of replication
   6632..6690    +  enhancer       CMV enhancer (fragment): human cytomegalovirus immediate early enhancer
