[The description below was written by a language model from this plasmid's Addgene catalogue record and pLannotate feature annotations shown in this document.]
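Description:
mEosEM-Lamin A is a 6,690 nt mammalian expression plasmid that produces human lamin A fused at its N terminus to the photoconvertible fluorescent protein mEosEM. The catalogue lists the backbone as unknown, although the annotated features show the layout common to many fluorescent-protein fusion vectors. These include a high-copy ColE1/pUC-type origin for propagation in E. coli, an f1 phage origin, and a single NeoR/KanR (Tn5 aminoglycoside phosphotransferase) cassette. That cassette is driven by tandem bacterial (bla) and SV40 early promoters and terminated by the HSV TK polyadenylation signal. This dual-promoter arrangement gives kanamycin resistance in bacteria, and the same gene can confer G418 resistance in mammalian cells. Short hits annotated as ble, bGH poly(A) and SV40 large T antigen are only fragments and do not appear to be functional units.

The expression cassette begins with the human cytomegalovirus immediate early enhancer and promoter, followed by the fluorescent protein coding sequence. The automated annotation labels this sequence as an mEos4b fragment, which probably reflects sequence similarity between mEosEM and that mEos-family protein. A short remnant of the multiple cloning site acts as a linker to the LMNA open reading frame, and transcripts end at the SV40 poly(A) signal. The exact restriction sites used for cloning are not recorded.

The stated purpose is correlative light-electron microscopy. According to the associated publication title, mEosEM withstands osmium staining and Epon embedding. Fusing it to lamin A, a nuclear lamina component, therefore provides a well-defined structural marker for super-resolution fluorescence imaging in samples prepared for electron microscopy.
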