Addgene plasmid #132707: mEosEM-Lamin A
Purpose: application in Correlative light-electron microscopy
Depositing lab: Pingyong Xu. Depositing organization: Institute of Biophysics, Chinese Academy of Sciences. Publication: mEosEM withstands osmium staining and Epon embedding for super-resolution CLEM. Fu Z, Peng D, Zhang M, Xue F, Zhang R, He W, Xu T, Xu P. Nat Methods. 2019 Oct 14. pii: 10.1038/s41592-019-0613-6. doi: 10.1038/s41592-019-0613-6. PubMed 31611693.
Backbone
  Vector backbone: unknown
  Vector type: Mammalian Expression
Growth in bacteria
  Bacterial resistance: Kanamycin, 50 μg/mL
  Growth temperature: 37°C
  Growth strain: DH5alpha
  Copy number: Unknown
Gene/Insert
  Gene/Insert name: lamin A
  Species: H. sapiens (human)
  Promoter: CMV
  Tag / fusion protein: mEosEM (N terminal on insert)
  Cloning method: Restriction Enzyme; 5′ cloning site unknown (unknown if destroyed); 3′ cloning site unknown (unknown if destroyed)
Terms and licenses: Academic/Nonprofit Terms; Industry Terms: Not Available to Industry
How to cite: mEosEM-Lamin A was a gift from Pingyong Xu (Addgene plasmid # 132707 ; http://n2t.net/addgene:132707 ; RRID:Addgene_132707)
